Addgene plasmid #169108: pET28a Gx-NL3
Purpose: Expresses protein G fused to 3 copies of NanoLuc. The protein G domain contains an amber stop-codon at position 24 for incorporation of the unnatural amino acid para-benzoylphenylalanine.
Depositing lab: Maarten Merkx. Depositing organization: Technische Universiteit Eindhoven. Publication: Bioluminescent Antibodies through Photoconjugation of Protein G-Luciferase Fusion Proteins. Wouters SFA, Vugs WJP, Arts R, de Leeuw NM, Teeuwen RWH, Merkx M. Bioconjug Chem. 2020 Mar 18;31(3):656-662. doi: 10.1021/acs.bioconjchem.9b00804. Epub 2020 Jan 22. PubMed 31909607.
Backbone
  Vector backbone: pET28a
  Backbone size w/o insert (bp): 5369
  Total vector size (bp): 7087
  Vector type: Bacterial Expression
Growth in bacteria
  Bacterial resistance: Kanamycin, 50 μg/mL
  Growth temperature: 37°C
  Growth strain: DH5alpha
  Growth instructions: Bl21(DE3)
  Copy number: High Copy
Gene/Insert
  Gene/Insert name: protein G - NanoLuc - NanoLuc - NanoLuc
  Species: Synthetic
  Insert size (bp): 1854
  Mutation: Ala 24 stop
  Promoter: T7
  Tag / fusion protein: strep-tag (N terminal on insert); his-tag (C terminal on insert)
  Cloning method: Restriction Enzyme; 5′ cloning site NcoI (unknown if destroyed); 3′ cloning site XhoI (unknown if destroyed)
  Sequencing primers: 5′ T7
Terms and licenses: Academic/Nonprofit Terms; Industry Terms: Not Available to Industry
How to cite: pET28a Gx-NL3 was a gift from Maarten Merkx (Addgene plasmid # 169108 ; http://n2t.net/addgene:169108 ; RRID:Addgene_169108)
