[The description below was written by a language model from this plasmid's Addgene catalogue record and pLannotate feature annotations shown in this document.]
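Description:
pET28a Gx-NL3 is a bacterial expression plasmid built on the pET28a backbone for producing a synthetic fusion of an IgG-binding protein G domain with three tandem copies of the NanoLuc luciferase. It is maintained in E. coli through a ColE1/pMB1-type origin accompanied by the bom and rop elements of pBR322, and is selected with kanamycin via the aph(3')-Ia gene. An f1 origin is also present. The catalogue lists it as high copy, although the annotated rop gene is normally associated with reduced copy number. The backbone carries lacI, supplying the repressor that acts on the expression cassette.

The insert, cloned between NcoI and XhoI, sits downstream of a T7 promoter with an adjacent lac operator and the T7 gene 10 ribosome binding site, and is followed by the T7 terminator. Expression is therefore IPTG-inducible in hosts that supply T7 RNA polymerase, such as BL21(DE3). The annotation shows a fragment of streptococcal protein G followed by three consecutive luciferase units derived from the Oplophorus catalytic subunit, then a C-terminal histidine tag. The catalogue also lists an N-terminal strep-tag, which the automated annotation does not pick out. A few short hits to other tags near the 3′ end are probably annotation artefacts.

The codon for alanine 24 in the protein G domain is replaced by an amber stop codon, allowing incorporation of the photo-crosslinking unnatural amino acid para-benzoylphenylalanine. This requires an orthogonal suppressor tRNA/synthetase pair, which is not annotated on this plasmid. The resulting protein is intended for light-driven covalent conjugation to antibodies, yielding bioluminescent antibodies carrying multiple luciferase copies.
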