Features (pLannotate 1.2.2; 23 found; start..end, strand, type, name):
    607..684     -  promoter       lacI promoter: lacI
    692..971     -  CDS            TcR (fragment): tetracycline efflux protein; tet; confers resistance to tetracycline
    993..1011    +  promoter       T7 promoter: promoter for bacteriophage T7 RNA polymerase
   1012..1036    +  protein_bind   lac operator: The lac repressor binds to the lac operator to inhibit transcription in E. coli. This inhibition can be relieved by adding lactose or isopropyl-β-D-thiogalactopyranoside (IPTG). lac repressor encoded by lacI
   1051..1073    +  RBS            RBS: efficient ribosome binding site from bacteriophage T7 gene 10 (Olins and Rangwala, 1989)
   1113..1283    +  CDS            spg (fragment): SPG1_STRSG - Experimental evidence at protein level: Swiss-Prot protein existence level 1. Binds to the constant Fc region of IgG with high affinity. From Streptococcus sp. group G.
   1266..1826    +  CDS            LUCI_OPLGR: Experimental evidence at protein level: Swiss-Prot protein existence level 1. Catalytic subunit of oplophorus-luciferin 2-monooxygenase. Oxidoreductase that converts coelenterazine (the oplophorus luciferin) to coelenteramide under emission of blue light with a maximum at 454 nm. Is also active with bisdeoxycoelenterazine. From Oplophorus gracilirostris (Luminous shrimp).
   1839..2357    +  CDS            LUCI_OPLGR (fragment): Experimental evidence at protein level: Swiss-Prot protein existence level 1. Catalytic subunit of oplophorus-luciferin 2-monooxygenase. Oxidoreductase that converts coelenterazine (the oplophorus luciferin) to coelenteramide under emission of blue light with a maximum at 454 nm. Is also active with bisdeoxycoelenterazine. From Oplophorus gracilirostris (Luminous shrimp).
   2370..2888    +  CDS            LUCI_OPLGR (fragment): Experimental evidence at protein level: Swiss-Prot protein existence level 1. Catalytic subunit of oplophorus-luciferin 2-monooxygenase. Oxidoreductase that converts coelenterazine (the oplophorus luciferin) to coelenteramide under emission of blue light with a maximum at 454 nm. Is also active with bisdeoxycoelenterazine. From Oplophorus gracilirostris (Luminous shrimp).
   2913..2930    +  CDS            capTEV™ (fragment): composite tag for in vivo biotinylation, TEV protease cleavage, and 6xHis tagging
   2940..2957    +  CDS            9xHis (fragment): 9xHis affinity tag
   2967..3016    +  CDS            SET1 (fragment): solubility-enhancement tag derived from T7 phage gene 10B
   3024..3071    +  terminator     T7 terminator: transcription terminator for bacteriophage T7 RNA polymerase
   3108..3536    +  rep_origin     f1 ori (sequence partly withheld): f1 bacteriophage origin of replication; arrow indicates direction of (+) strand synthesis
   3589..3646    +  promoter       AmpR promoter (fragment): bla
   3655..4470    -  CDS            KanR: aminoglycoside phosphotransferase; aph(3')-Ia; confers resistance to kanamycin in bacteria or G418 (Geneticin®) in eukaryotes
   4592..5180    +  rep_origin     ori: high-copy-number ColE1/pMB1/pBR322/pUC origin of replication
   5366..5505    -  misc_feature   bom: basis of mobility region from pBR322
   5607..5798    -  CDS            rop: Rop protein, which maintains plasmids at low copy number; rop
   5815..6195    +  CDS            YPB1_ECOLX: Protein predicted: Swiss-Prot protein existence level 4. From Escherichia coli.
   6267..6558    -  CDS            TcR (fragment): tetracycline efflux protein; tet; confers resistance to tetracycline
   6573..6594    -  protein_bind   CAP binding site: CAP binding activates transcription in the presence of cAMP. E. coli catabolite activator protein
   6607..606     -  CDS            lacI (across the origin): lac repressor; lacI; The lac repressor binds to the lac operator to inhibit transcription in E. coli. This inhibition can be relieved by adding lactose or isopropyl-β-D-thiogalactopyranoside (IPTG).
>Addgene plasmid #169108 | pET28a Gx-NL3 | addgene full sequence | sequence record 335659 | Addgene NGS Result
ATGCCAGCCAGCCAGACGCAGACGCGCCGAGACAGAACTTAATGGGCCCGCTAACAGCGCGATTTGCTGG
TGACCCAATGCGACCAGATGCTCCACGCCCAGTCGCGTACCGTCTTCATGGGAGAAAATAATACTGTTGA
TGGGTGTCTGGTCAGAGACATCAAGAAATAACGCCGGAACATTAGTGCAGGCAGCTTCCACAGCAATGGC
ATCCTGGTCATCCAGCGGATAGTTAATGATCAGCCCACTGACGCGTTGCGCGAGAAGATTGTGCACCGCC
GCTTTACAGGCTTCGACGCCGCTTCGTTCTACCATCGACACCACCACGCTGGCACCCAGTTGATCGGCGC
GAGATTTAATCGCCGCGACAATTTGCGACGGCGCGTGCAGGGCCAGACTGGAGGTGGCAACGCCAATCAG
CAACGACTGTTTGCCCGCCAGTTGTTGTGCCACGCGGTTGGGAATGTAATTCAGCTCCGCCATCGCCGCT
TCCACTTTTTCCCGCGTTTTCGCAGAAACGTGGCTGGCCTGGTTCACCACGCGGGAAACGGTCTGATAAG
AGACACCGGCATACTCTGCGACATCGTATAACGTTACTGGTTTCACATTCACCACCCTGAATTGACTCTC
TTCCGGGCGCTATCATGCCATACCGCGAAAGGTTTTGCGCCATTCGATGGTGTCCGGGATCTCGACGCTC
TCCCTTATGCGACTCCTGCATTAGGAAGCAGCCCAGTAGTAGGTTGAGGCCGTTGAGCACCGCCGCCGCA
AGGAATGGTGCATGCAAGGAGATGGCGCCCAACAGTCCCCCGGCCACGGGGCCTGCCACCATACCCACGC
CGAAACAAGCGCTCATGAGCCCGAAGTGGCGAGCCCGATCTTCCCCATCGGTGATGTCGGCGATATAGGC
GCCAGCAACCGCACCTGTGGCGCCGGTGATGCCGGCCACGATGCGTCCGGCGTAGAGGATCGAGATCTCG
ATCCCGCGAAATTAATACGACTCACTATAGGGGAATTGTGAGCGGATAACAATTCCCCTCTAGAAATAAT
TTTGTTTAACTTTAAGAAGGAGATATACCATGGGCTGGTCCCATCCGCAGTTCGAGAAAGGTACCATGAC
ATTTAAACTGATAATCAACGGCAAAACCTTAAAAGGGGAGATCACAATTGAGGCAGTCGATGCCTAGGAA
GCCGAGAAAATCTTTAAACAATATGCTAATGATTATGGTATTGACGGAGAATGGACGTATGACGATGCGA
CAAAAACTTTCACCGTAACTGAGGAATTCACTAGTGGTGGAAGTGGGGGCAGCATGGTCTTCACGTTGGA
AGATTTCGTTGGAGACTGGCGCCAGACCGCTGGATATAACCTGGATCAAGTGCTTGAGCAAGGGGGCGTA
AGTTCTTTGTTTCAAAACCTGGGCGTGTCTGTTACACCGATTCAGAGAATCGTCCTGTCCGGTGAGAACG
GACTGAAGATCGATATACACGTTATCATCCCCTACGAAGGTTTGTCGGGCGATCAAATGGGCCAAATCGA
GAAGATTTTCAAAGTTGTCTACCCCGTTGATGATCACCACTTTAAGGTGATCCTGCACTACGGTACACTT
GTCATAGACGGAGTCACACCTAACATGATCGACTACTTTGGGCGCCCGTACGAGGGTATCGCAGTATTCG
ATGGTAAAAAAATCACAGTAACTGGAACACTTTGGAACGGTAATAAAATCATCGACGAACGCTTGATAAA
CCCAGATGGGTCGCTGCTGTTCCGGGTCACTATAAATGGCGTGACGGGCTGGAGATTATGTGAACGGATA
TTGGCGGGGTCCGGTGGATCCCATATGGTGTTCACATTAGAAGATTTCGTGGGCGATTGGAGACAGACTG
CGGGTTACAACTTGGATCAAGTGTTAGAACAAGGTGGTGTTTCATCGTTATTCCAGAACTTGGGAGTAAG
TGTAACCCCGATACAACGCATAGTCCTTAGCGGTGAGAATGGACTGAAAATTGATATTCATGTAATTATA
CCGTATGAGGGATTGTCGGGCGACCAGATGGGTCAAATAGAAAAGATCTTCAAAGTAGTGTATCCGGTCG
ATGACCACCACTTTAAGGTGATCTTGCACTATGGAACTCTGGTAATTGACGGTGTGACCCCTAATATGAT
TGATTATTTCGGCCGTCCGTACGAGGGCATCGCAGTATTTGATGGTAAGAAGATAACCGTTACGGGAACA
TTATGGAATGGGAATAAGATAATCGATGAGCGGTTGATTAATCCGGATGGGTCCTTACTGTTTCGTGTAA
CGATAAATGGAGTGACTGGTTGGCGCTTATGTGAACGTATTCTGGCCGGGGCTAGCGGATCACATATGGT
CTTTACCCTGGAGGACTTTGTAGGGGACTGGCGGCAGACGGCCGGGTATAACCTGGACCAGGTATTAGAA
CAGGGAGGCGTCTCTTCACTTTTCCAGAACCTTGGGGTAAGCGTAACGCCTATCCAGCGGATTGTCCTGT
CTGGGGAGAACGGGTTAAAGATAGACATCCATGTCATTATCCCCTACGAAGGCTTGTCAGGCGATCAGAT
GGGCCAAATTGAGAAGATATTCAAGGTAGTCTATCCAGTCGACGACCACCATTTTAAGGTGATATTACAC
TATGGAACGCTTGTTATCGATGGAGTTACTCCAAATATGATTGATTATTTCGGACGGCCCTACGAAGGTA
TAGCTGTCTTTGACGGCAAAAAGATCACGGTGACTGGTACGTTATGGAATGGAAACAAAATTATTGATGA
GCGCTTAATTAACCCCGATGGCTCGCTGTTATTTCGGGTCACCATTAATGGGGTCACCGGCTGGCGCTTG
TGTGAGAGGATTCTGGCGACTAGTGGTGGAAGTGGGGGCAGCCATCATCATCATCATCATTAACTCGAGC
ACCACCACCACCACCACTGAGATCCGGCTGCTAACAAAGCCCGAAAGGAAGCTGAGTTGGCTGCTGCCAC
CGCTGAGCAATAACTAGCATAACCCCTTGGGGCCTCTAAACGGGTCTTGAGGGGTTTTTTGCTGAAAGGA
GGAACTATATCCGGATTGGCGAATGGG
[124 nt withheld, positions 3108-3231]
C
[91 nt withheld, positions 3233-3323]
A
[49 nt withheld, positions 3325-3373]
CCTTTGACGTTGGAGTCCACGTTCTTT
[37 nt withheld, positions 3401-3437]
ACCCTATCTCGGTCTATTCTTTTGATTTATAAGGGATTTTGCCGATTTCGGCCTATTGGTTAAAAAATGA
GCTGATTTAACAAAAATTTAACGCGAATTTTAACAAAATATTAACGCTTACAATTTAGGTGGCACTTTTC
GGGGAAATGTGCGCGGAACCCCTATTTGTTTATTTTTCTAAATACATTCAAATATGTATCCGCTCATGAA
TTAATTCTTAGAAAAACTCATCGAGCATCAAATGAAACTGCAATTTATTCATATCAGGATTATCAATACC
ATATTTTTGAAAAAGCCGTTTCTGTAATGAAGGAGAAAACTCACCGAGGCAGTTCCATAGGATGGCAAGA
TCCTGGTATCGGTCTGCGATTCCGACTCGTCCAACATCAATACAACCTATTAATTTCCCCTCGTCAAAAA
TAAGGTTATCAAGTGAGAAATCACCATGAGTGACGACTGAATCCGGTGAGAATGGCAAAAGTTTATGCAT
TTCTTTCCAGACTTGTTCAACAGGCCAGCCATTACGCTCGTCATCAAAATCACTCGCATCAACCAAACCG
TTATTCATTCGTGATTGCGCCTGAGCGAGACGAAATACGCGATCGCTGTTAAAAGGACAATTACAAACAG
GAATCGAATGCAACCGGCGCAGGAACACTGCCAGCGCATCAACAATATTTTCACCTGAATCAGGATATTC
TTCTAATACCTGGAATGCTGTTTTCCCGGGGATCGCAGTGGTGAGTAACCATGCATCATCAGGAGTACGG
ATAAAATGCTTGATGGTCGGAAGAGGCATAAATTCCGTCAGCCAGTTTAGTCTGACCATCTCATCTGTAA
CATCATTGGCAACGCTACCTTTGCCATGTTTCAGAAACAACTCTGGCGCATCGGGCTTCCCATACAATCG
ATAGATTGTCGCACCTGATTGCCCGACATTATCGCGAGCCCATTTATACCCATATAAATCAGCATCCATG
TTGGAATTTAATCGCGGCCTAGAGCAAGACGTTTCCCGTTGAATATGGCTCATAACACCCCTTGTATTAC
TGTTTATGTAAGCAGACAGTTTTATTGTTCATGACCAAAATCCCTTAACGTGAGTTTTCGTTCCACTGAG
CGTCAGACCCCGTAGAAAAGATCAAAGGATCTTCTTGAGATCCTTTTTTTCTGCGCGTAATCTGCTGCTT
GCAAACAAAAAAACCACCGCTACCAGCGGTGGTTTGTTTGCCGGATCAAGAGCTACCAACTCTTTTTCCG
AAGGTAACTGGCTTCAGCAGAGCGCAGATACCAAATACTGTCCTTCTAGTGTAGCCGTAGTTAGGCCACC
ACTTCAAGAACTCTGTAGCACCGCCTACATACCTCGCTCTGCTAATCCTGTTACCAGTGGCTGCTGCCAG
TGGCGATAAGTCGTGTCTTACCGGGTTGGACTCAAGACGATAGTTACCGGATAAGGCGCAGCGGTCGGGC
TGAACGGGGGGTTCGTGCACACAGCCCAGCTTGGAGCGAACGACCTACACCGAACTGAGATACCTACAGC
GTGAGCTATGAGAAAGCGCCACGCTTCCCGAAGGGAGAAAGGCGGACAGGTATCCGGTAAGCGGCAGGGT
CGGAACAGGAGAGCGCACGAGGGAGCTTCCAGGGGGAAACGCCTGGTATCTTTATAGTCCTGTCGGGTTT
CGCCACCTCTGACTTGAGCGTCGATTTTTGTGATGCTCGTCAGGGGGGCGGAGCCTATGGAAAAACGCCA
GCAACGCGGCCTTTTTACGGTTCCTGGCCTTTTGCTGGCCTTTTGCTCACATGTTCTTTCCTGCGTTATC
CCCTGATTCTGTGGATAACCGTATTACCGCCTTTGAGTGAGCTGATACCGCTCGCCGCAGCCGAACGACC
GAGCGCAGCGAGTCAGTGAGCGAGGAAGCGGAAGAGCGCCTGATGCGGTATTTTCTCCTTACGCATCTGT
GCGGTATTTCACACCGCAATGGTGCACTCTCAGTACAATCTGCTCTGATGCCGCATAGTTAAGCCAGTAT
ACACTCCGCTATCGCTACGTGACTGGGTCATGGCTGCGCCCCGACACCCGCCAACACCCGCTGACGCGCC
CTGACGGGCTTGTCTGCTCCCGGCATCCGCTTACAGACAAGCTGTGACCGTCTCCGGGAGCTGCATGTGT
CAGAGGTTTTCACCGTCATCACCGAAACGCGCGAGGCAGCTGCGGTAAAGCTCATCAGCGTGGTCGTGAA
GCGATTCACAGATGTCTGCCTGTTCATCCGCGTCCAGCTCGTTGAGTTTCTCCAGAAGCGTTAATGTCTG
GCTTCTGATAAAGCGGGCCATGTTAAGGGCGGTTTTTTCCTGTTTGGTCACTGATGCCTCCGTGTAAGGG
GGATTTCTGTTCATGGGGGTAATGATACCGATGAAACGAGAGAGGATGCTCACGATACGGGTTACTGATG
ATGAACATGCCCGGTTACTGGAACGTTGTGAGGGTAAACAACTGGCGGTATGGATGCGGCGGGACCAGAG
AAAAATCACTCAGGGTCAATGCCAGCGCTTCGTTAATACAGATGTAGGTGTTCCACAGGGTAGCCAGCAG
CATCCTGCGATGCAGATCCGGAACATAATGGTGCAGGGCGCTGACTTCCGCGTTTCCAGACTTTACGAAA
CACGGAAACCGAAGACCATTCATGTTGTTGCTCAGGTCGCAGACGTTTTGCAGCAGCAGTCGCTTCACGT
TCGCTCGCGTATCGGTGATTCATTCTGCTAACCAGTAAGGCAACCCCGCCAGCCTAGCCGGGTCCTCAAC
GACAGGAGCACGATCATGCGCACCCGTGGGGCCGCCATGCCGGCGATAATGGCCTGCTTCTCGCCGAAAC
GTTTGGTGGCGGGACCAGTGACGAAGGCTTGAGCGAGGGCGTGCAAGATTCCGAATACCGCAAGCGACAG
GCCGATCATCGTCGCGCTCCAGCGAAAGCGGTCCTCGCCGAAAATGACCCAGAGCGCTGCCGGCACCTGT
CCTACGAGTTGCATGATAAAGAAGACAGTCATAAGTGCGGCGACGATAGTCATGCCCCGCGCCCACCGGA
AGGAGCTGACTGGGTTGAAGGCTCTCAAGGGCATCGGTCGAGATCCCGGTGCCTAATGAGTGAGCTAACT
TACATTAATTGCGTTGCGCTCACTGCCCGCTTTCCAGTCGGGAAACCTGTCGTGCCAGCTGCATTAATGA
ATCGGCCAACGCGCGGGGAGAGGCGGTTTGCGTATTGGGCGCCAGGGTGGTTTTTCTTTTCACCAGTGAG
ACGGGCAACAGCTGATTGCCCTTCACCGCCTGGCCCTGAGAGAGTTGCAGCAAGCGGTCCACGCTGGTTT
GCCCCAGCAGGCGAAAATCCTGTTTGATGGTGGTTAACGGCGGGATATAACATGAGCTGTCTTCGGTATC
GTCGTATCCCACTACCGAGATATCCGCACCAACGCGCAGCCCGGACTCGGTAATGGCGCGCATTGCGCCC
AGCGCCATCTGATCGTTGGCAACCAGCATCGCAGTGGGAACGATGCCCTCATTCAGCATTTGCATGGTTT
GTTGAAAACCGGACATGGCACTCCAGTCGCCTTCCCGTTCCGCTATCGGCTGAATTTGATTGCGAGTGAG
ATATTT
